Addgene plasmid #168075: ymTq2-mAvicFP1 pDRF1-GW
Purpose: FRET fusion between ymTq2 and mAvicFP1 for use in yeast
Depositing lab: Bas Teusink. Depositing organization: Vrije Universiteit Amsterdam. Publication: Side-by-Side Systematic Characterization of Novel FPs in Budding Yeast. Botman D, de Groot DH, Wehrens M, van Rossum K, Yska S, van der Kieft B, Albert V, Minghetti N, Goedhart J, Teusink B. ACS Synth Biol. 2026 Apr 1. doi: 10.1021/acssynbio.5c00676. PubMed 41919951.
Backbone
  Vector backbone: pDRF1-GW
  Vector type: Yeast Expression
  Selectable markers: URA3
Growth in bacteria
  Bacterial resistance: Ampicillin, 100 μg/mL
  Growth temperature: 37°C
  Growth strain: DH5alpha
  Copy number: High Copy
Gene/Insert
  Gene/Insert name: ymTq2-mAvicFP1
  Species: Synthetic
  Cloning method: Restriction Enzyme; 5′ cloning site Unknown (unknown if destroyed); 3′ cloning site Unknown (unknown if destroyed)
Terms and licenses: Academic/Nonprofit Terms; Industry Terms: Not Available to Industry
How to cite: ymTq2-mAvicFP1 pDRF1-GW was a gift from Bas Teusink (Addgene plasmid # 168075 ; http://n2t.net/addgene:168075 ; RRID:Addgene_168075)
