[The description below was written by a language model from this plasmid's Addgene catalogue record and pLannotate feature annotations shown in this document.]
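Description:
ymTq2-mAvicFP1 pDRF1-GW is an episomal yeast expression plasmid built on the pDRF1-GW backbone and carrying a tandem fusion of two fluorescent proteins for FRET measurements in budding yeast. It is a shuttle vector. In E. coli it replicates from a high-copy ColE1/pUC-type origin and is selected through the AmpR β-lactamase gene. In Saccharomyces cerevisiae it is maintained by the 2μ origin and selected by URA3 under its own promoter, which complements uracil auxotrophy and can be counterselected with 5-FOA. An f1 origin and remnants of lac, lacZα and pBluescript polylinker sequences are also present as backbone carry-over.

The synthetic insert lies between attB1 and attB2 sites, the Gateway recombination sites of the backbone, although the catalogue lists restriction-enzyme cloning with unknown sites. It consists of an mTurquoise2 coding sequence (ymTq2, a cyan protein that would act as the donor) followed after a short linker by mAvicFP1, a green Aequorea victoria-derived protein that would act as the acceptor. The two appear to form one continuous fusion. Downstream are a fragment of ADH1 coding sequence and the ADH1 terminator, which ends the transcript. The feature table does not annotate a recognised yeast promoter upstream of attB1; only small predicted yeast ORF fragments are detected in that region, so the promoter driving the fusion is not stated in the record.

Holding donor and acceptor in a fixed fusion lets the efficiency of energy transfer for this pair be measured in vivo. The associated publication is a side-by-side characterisation of newer fluorescent proteins in yeast.
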