Features (pLannotate 1.2.2; 26 found; start..end, strand, type, name):
      5..35      +  promoter       lac promoter: promoter for the E. coli lac operon
     43..59      +  protein_bind   lac operator: The lac repressor binds to the lac operator to inhibit transcription in E. coli. This inhibition can be relieved by adding lactose or isopropyl-β-D-thiogalactopyranoside (IPTG). lac repressor encoded by lacI
    140..568     -  rep_origin     f1 ori (sequence partly withheld): f1 bacteriophage origin of replication; arrow indicates direction of (+) strand synthesis
    579..833     -  CDS            BRP1 (fragment): BRP1_YEAST - Protein predicted: Swiss-Prot protein existence level 4. From Saccharomyces cerevisiae (strain ATCC 204508 / S288c) (Baker's yeast).
    935..951     -  promoter       ARG4 promoter (fragment): S. cerevisiae ARG4
   1056..1139    +  CDS            YG007_YEAST: Protein predicted: Swiss-Prot protein existence level 4. From Saccharomyces cerevisiae (strain ATCC 204508 / S288c) (Baker's yeast).
   1376..1400    +  protein_bind   attB1: mutant version of attB; recombination site for the Gateway® BP reaction BP Clonase™
   1427..2143    +  CDS            mTurquoise2: mTurquoise2 is a basic (constitutively fluorescent) cyan fluorescent protein published in 2012, derived from Aequorea victoria. It is reported to be a rapidly-maturing monomer with very low acid sensitivity.
   2180..2893    +  CDS            mAvicFP1: mAvicFP1 is a basic (constitutively fluorescent) green fluorescent protein published in 2019, derived from Aequorea victoria. It has low acid sensitivity.
   2905..2929    -  protein_bind   attB2: mutant version of attB; recombination site for the Gateway® BP reaction BP Clonase™
   2957..2983    +  misc_feature   MCS (fragment): pBluescript multiple cloning site
   2992..3010    -  promoter       T7 promoter: promoter for bacteriophage T7 RNA polymerase
   3011..3154    +  CDS            ADH1 (fragment): ADH1_YEAST - Also known as ADC1. Experimental evidence at protein level: Swiss-Prot protein existence level 1. This isozyme preferentially catalyzes the conversion of primary unbranched alcohols to their corresponding aldehydes. Also shows activity toward secondary alcohols. From Saccharomyces cerevisiae (strain ATCC 204508 / S288c) (Baker's yeast).
   3158..3345    +  terminator     ADH1 terminator: S. cerevisiae ADH1; transcription terminator for the S. cerevisiae alcohol dehydrogenase 1 (ADH1) gene
   3353..3510    +  CDS            lacZα (fragment): LacZα fragment of β-galactosidase; lacZ fragment
   3516..3567    -  misc_feature   bom (fragment): basis of mobility region from pBR322
   3572..3655    +  CDS            RAF1 (fragment): RAF_YEAST - Experimental evidence at transcript level: Swiss-Prot protein existence level 2. Antagonizes transcriptional repression of recombinase FLP by REP1-REP2. May play a role in plasmid partitioning. From Saccharomyces cerevisiae (strain ATCC 204508 / S288c) (Baker's yeast).
   3809..5155    -  rep_origin     2μ ori: yeast 2μ plasmid origin of replication
   5160..5176    -  promoter       tet promoter (fragment): E. coli promoter for tetracycline efflux protein gene
   5266..6069    -  CDS            URA3: orotidine-5'-phosphate decarboxylase, required for uracil biosynthesis; S. cerevisiae URA3; yeast auxotrophic marker, counterselectable with 5-fluoroorotic acid (5-FOA)
   6070..6285    -  promoter       URA3 promoter: S. cerevisiae URA3
   6396..6500    +  promoter       AmpR promoter: bla
   6501..7361    +  CDS            AmpR: β-lactamase; bla; confers resistance to ampicillin, carbenicillin, and related antibiotics
   7532..8120    +  rep_origin     ori: high-copy-number ColE1/pMB1/pBR322/pUC origin of replication
   8303..8395    +  CDS            lacI (fragment): lac repressor; lacI; The lac repressor binds to the lac operator to inhibit transcription in E. coli. This inhibition can be relieved by adding lactose or isopropyl-β-D-thiogalactopyranoside (IPTG).
   8408..8429    +  protein_bind   CAP binding site: CAP binding activates transcription in the presence of cAMP. E. coli catabolite activator protein
>Addgene plasmid #168075 | ymTq2-mAvicFP1 pDRF1-GW | addgene full sequence | sequence record 332106 | Addgene NGS Result
AGGCTTTACACTTTATGCTTCCGGCTCGTATGTTGTGTGGAATTGTGAGCGGATAACAATTTCACACAGG
AAACAGCTATGACCATGATTACGCCAAGCTTACCGCATCAGGAAATTGTAAGCGTTAATATTTTGTTAAA
ATTCGCGTTAAATTTTTGTTAAATCAGCTCATTTTTTAACCAATAGGCCGAAATCGGCAAAATCCCTTAT
AAATCAAAAGAATAGACCGAGATAGGGT
[37 nt withheld, positions 239-275]
AAAGAACGTGGACTCCAACGTCAAAGG
[49 nt withheld, positions 303-351]
T
[91 nt withheld, positions 353-443]
G
[124 nt withheld, positions 445-568]
CCATTCGCCAAGCTTCCTGAAACGGAGAAACATAAACAGGCATTGCTGGGATCACCCATACATCACTCTG
TTTTGCCTGACCTTTTCCGGTAATTTGAAAACAAACCCGGTCTCGAAGCGGAGATCCGGCGATAATTACC
GCAGAAATAAACCCATACACGAGACGTAGAACCAGCCGCACATGGCCGGAGAAACTCCTGCGAGAATTTC
GTAAACTCGCGCGCATTGCATCTGTATTTCCTAATGCGGCACTTCCAGGCCTCGATCGAGACCGTTTATC
CATTGCTTTTTTGTTGTCTTTTTCCCTCGTTCACAGAAAGTCTGAAGAAGCTATAGTAGAACTATGAGCT
TTTTTTGTTTCTGTTTTCCTTTTTTTTTTTTTTACCTCTGTGGAAATTGTTACTCTCACACTCTTTAGTT
CGTTTGTTTGTTTTGTTTATTCCAATTATGACCGGTGACGAAACGTGGTCGATGGTGGGTACCGCTTATG
CTCCCCTCCATTAGTTTCGATTATATAAAAAGGCCAAATATTGTATTATTTTCAAATGTCCTATCATTAT
CGTCTAACATCTAATTTCTCTTAAATTTTTTCTCTTTCTTTCCTATAACACCAATAGTGAAAATCTTTTT
TTCTTCTATATCTACAAAAACTTTTTTTTTCTATCAACCTCGTTGATAAATTTTTTCTTTAACAATCGTT
AATAATTAATTAATTGGAAAATAACCATTTTTTCTCTCTTTTATACACACATTCAAAAGAAAGAAAAAAA
ATATACCCCAGCCTCGACTAGTGAATTCGCGGCCATCACAAGTTTGTACAAAAAAGCAGGCTGCTAGCAC
TAGTAAGCTTTTAATTAAATGGTTAGTAAAGGTGAAGAATTGTTCACTGGTGTAGTGCCAATTTTAGTAG
AATTAGATGGTGACGTTAACGGTCATAAGTTCTCTGTAAGCGGTGAAGGTGAAGGTGACGCAACATACGG
TAAATTAACTTTGAAATTCATTTGTACTACAGGTAAATTACCAGTTCCATGGCCAACTTTGGTTACTACT
TTGTCTTGGGGTGTTCAATGTTTCGCTAGATACCCAGATCATATGAAGCAACATGATTTCTTTAAGTCTG
CTATGCCAGAAGGTTACGTTCAAGAAAGAACTATCTTCTTCAAGGATGATGGTAACTATAAGACTAGAGC
TGAAGTTAAGTTCGAAGGAGATACTTTAGTTAATAGAATTGAATTGAAGGGTATTGATTTTAAGGAAGAT
GGTAATATTTTGGGTCATAAGTTGGAATATAATTACTTCTCTGATAACGTTTACATTACTGCTGATAAGC
AAAAGAACGGTATTAAGGCGAACTTCAAGATTAGACATAACATTGAAGATGGTGGTGTTCAATTAGCTGA
TCATTACCAACAAAACACTCCAATTGGTGACGGTCCAGTTTTGTTGCCAGATAACCATTACTTGTCTACT
CAATCTAAGTTGTCTAAGGATCCAAACGAAAAGAGAGATCATATGGTTTTGTTGGAATTCGTTACTGCTG
CTGGGATCACTTTAGGTATGGATGAATTGTATAAATCCGGACTCAGATCTTCGGATCCACCGGTCGCCAC
CATGTCTAAGGGTGCTGAACTGTTCAACGGTATCGTTCCTATCCTGATCGAACTGAACGGTGACGTTCAT
GGTCATAAGTTCTCTGTTCGTGGTGAAGGTGAAGGTGACGCTGGTTCTGGTAAGATCGAAATCAAGTTCG
TTTGCACCACCGGTACCCTGCCTGTTCCTTGGCCTACCCTGGTTACCACCTTATGCTACGGTGTTCAGTG
CTTCACCCGTTACCCTGAACATATGAAGCAGCATGACTTCTACAAGTCTGCTATGCCTGACGGTTACATC
CAGAAGCGTACCATCTCTTTCCAGGACGACGGTCATTACAAGACCCGTGCTGAAGTTAAGTTCGAAGGTG
ACACCCTGGTTAACCGTATCGAACTGAAGGGTATCGACTTCAAGGAAGACGGTAACATCCTGGGTAACAA
GATGGAATACAACTACAACTCTCATTCTGTTTACGTTCTGTCTGACAAGGCTAACAACGGTATCAAGGTT
AACTTCAAGATCCGTCATAACCTGAAGGGTGAAGGTATCCAGCTGGCTGACCATGACCAGCAGAACATCC
CTATCGGTGACGGTCCTGTTCTGCTGCCTGACTACCATTACCTGTCTACCCAGACCAAGATCACCAAGGA
CCCTAACGAAAAGCGTGACCATATGAACCTGGTTGAATTCGTTACCGCTTGCGGTATCACCCATGGTATG
GACGAACTGTACAAGTAAGCGGCCGCACCCAGCTTTCTTGTACAAAGTGGTGTAGTTAATTCATGATGGC
CGCTGCAGGTCGACCTCGAGGGGGGGCCCGGTACCCAATTCGCCCTATAGTGAGTCGTATTACGCGCGGA
TCCAGCTTTGGACTTCTTCGCCAGAGGTTTGGTCAAGTCTCCAATCAAGGTTGTCGGCTTGTCTACCTTG
CCAGAAATTTACGAAAAGATGGAAAAGGGTCAAATCGTTGGTAGATACGTTGTTGACACTTCTAAATAAG
CGAATTTCTTATGATTTATGATTTTTATTATTAAATAAGTTATAAAAAAAATAAGTGTATACAAATTTTA
AAGTGACTCTTAGGTTTTAAAACGAAAATTCTTATTCTTGAGTAACTCTTTCCTGTAGGTCAGGTTGCTT
TCTCAGGTATAGCATGAGGTCGCTCTTATTGACCACACCTCTACCGGCATGCCAATTCACTGGCCGTCGT
TTTACAACGTCGTGACTGGGAAAACCCTGGCGTTACCCAACTTAATCGCCTTGCAGCACATCCCCCTTTC
GCCAGCTGGCGTAATAGCGAAGAGGCCCGCACCGATCGCCCTTCCCAACAGTTGCGCAGCCTGAATGGCG
AATGGCGCCTGATGCGGTATTTTCTCCTTACGCATCTGTGCGGTATTTCACACCGCATAATCGGATCGTA
CTTGTTACCCATCATTGAATTTTGAACATCCGAACCTGGGAGTTTTCCCTGAAACAGATAGTATATTTGA
ACCTGTATAATAATATATAGTCTAGCGCTTTACGGAAGACAATGTATGTATTTCGGTTCCTGGAGAAACT
ATTGCATCTATTGCATAGGTAATCTTGCACGTCGCATCCCCGGTTCATTTTCTGCGTTTCCATCTTGCAC
TTCAATAGCATATCTTTGTTAACGAAGCATCTGTGCTTCATTTTGTAGAACAAAAATGCAACGCGAGAGC
GCTAATTTTTCAAACAAAGAATCTGAGCTGCATTTTTACAGAACAGAAATGCAACGCGAAAGCGCTATTT
TACCAACGAAGAATCTGTGCTTCATTTTTGTAAAACAAAAATGCAACGCGAGAGCGCTAATTTTTCAAAC
AAAGAATCTGAGCTGCATTTTTACAGAACAGAAATGCAACGCGAGAGCGCTATTTTACCAACAAAGAATC
TATACTTCTTTTTTGTTCTACAAAAATGCATCCCGAGAGCGCTATTTTTCTAACAAAGCATCTTAGATTA
CTTTTTTTCTCCTTTGTGCGCTCTATAATGCAGTCTCTTGATAACTTTTTGCACTGTAGGTCCGTTAAGG
TTAGAAGAAGGCTACTTTGGTGTCTATTTTCTCTTCCATAAAAAAAGCCTGACTCCACTTCCCGCGTTTA
CTGATTACTAGCGAAGCTGCGGGTGCATTTTTTCAAGATAAAGGCATCCCCGATTATATTCTATACCGAT
GTGGATTGCGCATACTTTGTGAACAGAAAGTGATAGCGTTGATGATTCTTCATTGGTCAGAAAATTATGA
ACGGTTTCTTCTATTTTGTCTCTATATACTACGTATAGGAAATGTTTACATTTTCGTATTGTTTTCGATT
CACTCTATGAATAGTTCTTACTACAATTTTTTTGTCTAAAGAGTAATACTAGAGATAAACATAAAAAATG
TAGAGGTCGAGTTTAGATGCAAGTTCAAGGAGCGAAAGGTGGATGGGTAGGTTATATAGGGATATAGCAC
AGAGATATATAGCAAAGAGATACTTTTGAGCAATGTTTGTGGAAGCGGTATTCGCAATATTTTAGTAGCT
CGTTACAGTCCGGTGCGTTTTTGGTTTTTTGAAAGTGCGTCTTCAGAGCGCTTTTGGTTTTCAAAAGCGC
TCTGAAGTTCCTATACTTTCTAGCTAGAGAATAGGAACTTCGGAATAGGAACTTCAAAGCGTTTCCGAAA
ACGAGCGCTTCCGAAAATGCAACGCGAGCTGCGCACATACAGCTCACTGTTCACGTCGCACCTATATCTG
CGTGTTGCCTGTATATATATATACATGAGAAGAACGGCATAGTGCGTGTTTATGCTTAAATGCGTACTTA
TATGCGTCTATTTATGTAGGATGAAAGGTAGTCTAGTACCTCCTGTGATATTATCCCATTCCATGCGGGG
TATCGTATGCTTCCTTCAGCACTACCCTTTAGCTGTTCTATATGCTGCCACTCCTCAATTGGATTAGTCT
CATCCTTCAATGCTATCATTTCCTTTGATATTGGATCGATCCGATGATAAGCTGTCAAACATGAGAATTG
GGTAATAACTGATATAATTAAATTGAAGCTCTAATTTGTGAGTTTAGTATACATGCATTTACTTATAATA
CAGTTTTTTAGTTTTGCTGGCCGCATCTTCTCAAATATGCTTCCCAGCCTGCTTTTCTGTAACGTTCACC
CTCTACCTTAGCATCCCTTCCCTTTGCAAATAGTCCTCTTCCAACAATAATAATGTCAGATCCTGTAGAG
ACCACATCATCCACGGTTCTATACTGTTGACCCAATGCGTCTCCCTTGTCATCTAAACCCACACCGGGTG
TCATAATCAACCAATCGTAACCTTCATCTCTTCCACCCATGTCTCTTTGAGCAATAAAGCCGATAACAAA
ATCTTTGTCGCTCTTCGCAATGTCAACAGTACCCTTAGTATATTCTCCAGTAGATAGGGAGCCCTTGCAT
GACAATTCTGCTAACATCAAAAGGCCTCTAGGTTCCTTTGTTACTTCTTCTGCCGCCTGCTTCAAACCGC
TAACAATACCTGGGCCCACCACACCGTGTGCATTCGTAATGTCTGCCCATTCTGCTATTCTGTATACACC
CGCAGAGTACTGCAATTTGACTGTATTACCAATGTCAGCAAATTTTCTGTCTTCGAAGAGTAAAAAATTG
TACTTGGCGGATAATGCCTTTAGCGGCTTAACTGTGCCCTCCATGGAAAAATCAGTCAAGATATCCACAT
GTGTTTTTAGTAAACAAATTTTGGGACCTAATGCTTCAACTAACTCCAGTAATTCCTTGGTGGTACGAAC
ATCCAATGAAGCACACAAGTTTGTTTGCTTTTCGTGCATGATATTAAATAGCTTGGCAGCAACAGGACTA
GGATGAGTAGCAGCACGTTCCTTATATGTAGCTTTCGACATGATTTATCTTCGTTTCCTGCATGTTTTTG
TTCTGTGCAGTTGGGTTAAGAATACTGGGCAATTTCATGTTTCTTCAACACTACATATGCGTATATATAC
CAATCTAAGTCTGTGCTCCTTCCTTCGTTCTTCCTTCTGTTCGGAGATTACCGAATCAAAAAAATTTCAA
GGAAACCGAAATCAAAAAAAAGAATAAAAAAAAAATGATGAATTGAAAAGCTAATTCTTGAAGACGAAAG
GGCCTCGTGATACGCCTATTTTTATAGGTTAATGTCATGATAATAATGGTTTCTTAGACGTCAGGTGGCA
CTTTTCGGGGAAATGTGCGCGGAACCCCTATTTGTTTATTTTTCTAAATACATTCAAATATGTATCCGCT
CATGAGACAATAACCCTGATAAATGCTTCAATAATATTGAAAAAGGAAGAGTATGAGTATTCAACATTTC
CGTGTCGCCCTTATTCCCTTTTTTGCGGCATTTTGCCTTCCTGTTTTTGCTCACCCAGAAACGCTGGTGA
AAGTAAAAGATGCTGAAGATCAGTTGGGTGCACGAGTGGGTTACATCGAACTGGATCTCAACAGCGGTAA
GATCCTTGAGAGTTTTCGCCCCGAAGAACGTTTTCCAATGATGAGCACTTTTAAAGTTCTGCTATGTGGC
GCGGTATTATCCCGTATTGACGCCGGGCAAGAGCAACTCGGTCGCCGCATACACTATTCTCAGAATGACT
TGGTTGAGTACTCACCAGTCACAGAAAAGCATCTTACGGATGGCATGACAGTAAGAGAATTATGCAGTGC
TGCCATAACCATGAGTGATAACACTGCGGCCAACTTACTTCTGACAACGATCGGAGGACCGAAGGAGCTA
ACCGCTTTTTTGCACAACATGGGGGATCATGTAACTCGCCTTGATCGTTGGGAACCGGAGCTGAATGAAG
CCATACCAAACGACGAGCGTGACACCACGATGCCTGTAGCAATGGCAACAACGTTGCGCAAACTATTAAC
TGGCGAACTACTTACTCTAGCTTCCCGGCAACAATTAATAGACTGGATGGAGGCGGATAAAGTTGCAGGA
CCACTTCTGCGCTCGGCCCTTCCGGCTGGCTGGTTTATTGCTGATAAATCTGGAGCCGGTGAGCGTGGGT
CTCGCGGTATCATTGCAGCACTGGGGCCAGATGGTAAGCCCTCCCGTATCGTAGTTATCTACACGACGGG
GAGTCAGGCAACTATGGATGAACGAAATAGACAGATCGCTGAGATAGGTGCCTCACTGATTAAGCATTGG
TAACTGTCAGACCAAGTTTACTCATATATACTTTAGATTGATTTAAAACTTCATTTTTAATTTAAAAGGA
TCTAGGTGAAGATCCTTTTTGATAATCTCATGACCAAAATCCCTTAACGTGAGTTTTCGTTCCACTGAGC
GTCAGACCCCGTAGAAAAGATCAAAGGATCTTCTTGAGATCCTTTTTTTCTGCGCGTAATCTGCTGCTTG
CAAACAAAAAAACCACCGCTACCAGCGGTGGTTTGTTTGCCGGATCAAGAGCTACCAACTCTTTTTCCGA
AGGTAACTGGCTTCAGCAGAGCGCAGATACCAAATACTGTTCTTCTAGTGTAGCCGTAGTTAGGCCACCA
CTTCAAGAACTCTGTAGCACCGCCTACATACCTCGCTCTGCTAATCCTGTTACCAGTGGCTGCTGCCAGT
GGCGATAAGTCGTGTCTTACCGGGTTGGACTCAAGACGATAGTTACCGGATAAGGCGCAGCGGTCGGGCT
GAACGGGGGGTTCGTGCACACAGCCCAGCTTGGAGCGAACGACCTACACCGAACTGAGATACCTACAGCG
TGAGCTATGAGAAAGCGCCACGCTTCCCGAAGGGAGAAAGGCGGACAGGTATCCGGTAAGCGGCAGGGTC
GGAACAGGAGAGCGCACGAGGGAGCTTCCAGGGGGAAACGCCTGGTATCTTTATAGTCCTGTCGGGTTTC
GCCACCTCTGACTTGAGCGTCGATTTTTGTGATGCTCGTCAGGGGGGCGGAGCCTATGGAAAAACGCCAG
CAACGCGGCCTTTTTACGGTTCCTGGCCTTTTGCTGGCCTTTTGCTCACATGTTCTTTCCTGCGTTATCC
CCTGATTCTGTGGATAACCGTATTACCGCCTTTGAGTGAGCTGATACCGCTCGCCGCAGCCGAACGACCG
AGCGCAGCGAGTCAGTGAGCGAGGAAGCGGAAGAGCGCCCAATACGCAAACCGCCTCTCCCCGCGCGTTG
GCCGATTCATTAATGCAGCTGGCACGACAGGTTTCCCGACTGGAAAGCGGGCAGTGAGCGCAACGCAATT
AATGTGAGTTAGCTCACTCATTAGGCACCCC
